>Addgene plasmid #191934 | pET28 sf:mid.10 | addgene full sequence | sequence record 378579 | Addgene NGS Result
TAATACGACTCACTATAGGGGAATTGTGAGCGGATAACAATTCCCCTCTAGAAATAATTTTGTTTAACTT
TAAGAAGGAGATATACCATGGGCAGCAGCCATCATCATCATCATCACGTTAGCAAGGGCGAGGAGCTGTT
CACCGGTGTAGTGCCAATTCTTGTAGAACTCGATGGGGACGTCAATGGTCACAAATTCAGTGTGCGTGGA
GAGGGCGAAGGTGATGCGACTAACGGCAAAGTCACCCTTAAATTTATATGCACTACTGGTAAATTACCCG
TCCCGTGGCCGACTTTAGTGACCACTCTGACTTACGGTGTATTATGCTTCGCGAGATACCCAGACCACAT
GAAGCGTCATGACTTCTTCAAGTCCGCCATGCCAGAGGGATACGTTCAAGAGCGAACCATTAGTTTTAAG
GACGACGGAACATATAAAACACGGGCTGAGGTGAAATTCGAGGGCGACACTCTGGTGAATCGCATAGAAC
TGAAGGGAATCGATTTTAAAGAAGACGGGAACATCTTGGGACACAAGCTGGAGTACAACTTTAATTCACA
CAACGTTTACATCACGGCTGATAAGCAAAAGAACGGGATAAAGGCGAACTTCAAGATACGGCATAATGTC
GAGGATGGCAGTGTTCAATTAGCGGATCACTACCAACAGAACACACCGATCGGCGACGGACCAGTGTTGT
TGCCAGACAACCACTATTTGTCCACCCAAAGTGTGCTGAGTAAGGACCCTAACGAGAAGCGGGACCACAT
GGTAGTCCTCGAATTCATAACAGCAGCCGGCATCACTCTCGGCATGGACGAGCTGTATAAGTAATGAGAT
CCGGCTGCTAACAAAGCCCGAAAGGAAGCTGAGTTGGCTGCTGCCACCGCTGAGCAATAACTAGCATAAC
CCCTTGGGGCCTCTAAACGGGTCTTGAGGGGTTTTTTGCTGAAAGGAGGAACTATATCCGGATTGGCGAA
TGGG
[124 nt withheld, positions 985-1108]
C
[91 nt withheld, positions 1110-1200]
A
[49 nt withheld, positions 1202-1250]
CCTTTGACGTTGGAGTCCACGTTCTTT
[37 nt withheld, positions 1278-1314]
ACCCTATCTCGGTCTATTCTTTTGATTTATAAGGGATTTTGCCGATTTCGGCCTATTGGTTAAAAAATGA
GCTGATTTAACAAAAATTTAACGCGAATTTTAACAAAATATTAACGCTTACAATTTAGGTGGCACTTTTC
GGGGAAATGTGCGCGGAACCCCTATTTGTTTATTTTTCTAAATACATTCAAATATGTATCCGCTCATGAA
TTAATTCTTAGAAAAACTCATCGAGCATCAAATGAAACTGCAATTTATTCATATCAGGATTATCAATACC
ATATTTTTGAAAAAGCCGTTTCTGTAATGAAGGAGAAAACTCACCGAGGCAGTTCCATAGGATGGCAAGA
TCCTGGTATCGGTCTGCGATTCCGACTCGTCCAACATCAATACAACCTATTAATTTCCCCTCGTCAAAAA
TAAGGTTATCAAGTGAGAAATCACCATGAGTGACGACTGAATCCGGTGAGAATGGCAAAAGTTTATGCAT
TTCTTTCCAGACTTGTTCAACAGGCCAGCCATTACGCTCGTCATCAAAATCACTCGCATCAACCAAACCG
TTATTCATTCGTGATTGCGCCTGAGCGAGACGAAATACGCGATCGCTGTTAAAAGGACAATTACAAACAG
GAATCGAATGCAACCGGCGCAGGAACACTGCCAGCGCATCAACAATATTTTCACCTGAATCAGGATATTC
TTCTAATACCTGGAATGCTGTTTTCCCGGGGATCGCAGTGGTGAGTAACCATGCATCATCAGGAGTACGG
ATAAAATGCTTGATGGTCGGAAGAGGCATAAATTCCGTCAGCCAGTTTAGTCTGACCATCTCATCTGTAA
CATCATTGGCAACGCTACCTTTGCCATGTTTCAGAAACAACTCTGGCGCATCGGGCTTCCCATACAATCG
ATAGATTGTCGCACCTGATTGCCCGACATTATCGCGAGCCCATTTATACCCATATAAATCAGCATCCATG
TTGGAATTTAATCGCGGCCTAGAGCAAGACGTTTCCCGTTGAATATGGCTCATAACACCCCTTGTATTAC
TGTTTATGTAAGCAGACAGTTTTATTGTTCATGACCAAAATCCCTTAACGTGAGTTTTCGTTCCACTGAG
CGTCAGACCCCGTAGAAAAGATCAAAGGATCTTCTTGAGATCCTTTTTTTCTGCGCGTAATCTGCTGCTT
GCAAACAAAAAAACCACCGCTACCAGCGGTGGTTTGTTTGCCGGATCAAGAGCTACCAACTCTTTTTCCG
AAGGTAACTGGCTTCAGCAGAGCGCAGATACCAAATACTGTCCTTCTAGTGTAGCCGTAGTTAGGCCACC
ACTTCAAGAACTCTGTAGCACCGCCTACATACCTCGCTCTGCTAATCCTGTTACCAGTGGCTGCTGCCAG
TGGCGATAAGTCGTGTCTTACCGGGTTGGACTCAAGACGATAGTTACCGGATAAGGCGCAGCGGTCGGGC
TGAACGGGGGGTTCGTGCACACAGCCCAGCTTGGAGCGAACGACCTACACCGAACTGAGATACCTACAGC
GTGAGCTATGAGAAAGCGCCACGCTTCCCGAAGGGAGAAAGGCGGACAGGTATCCGGTAAGCGGCAGGGT
CGGAACAGGAGAGCGCACGAGGGAGCTTCCAGGGGGAAACGCCTGGTATCTTTATAGTCCTGTCGGGTTT
CGCCACCTCTGACTTGAGCGTCGATTTTTGTGATGCTCGTCAGGGGGGCGGAGCCTATGGAAAAACGCCA
GCAACGCGGCCTTTTTACGGTTCCTGGCCTTTTGCTGGCCTTTTGCTCACATGTTCTTTCCTGCGTTATC
CCCTGATTCTGTGGATAACCGTATTACCGCCTTTGAGTGAGCTGATACCGCTCGCCGCAGCCGAACGACC
GAGCGCAGCGAGTCAGTGAGCGAGGAAGCGGAAGAGCGCCTGATGCGGTATTTTCTCCTTACGCATCTGT
GCGGTATTTCACACCGCAATGGTGCACTCTCAGTACAATCTGCTCTGATGCCGCATAGTTAAGCCAGTAT
ACACTCCGCTATCGCTACGTGACTGGGTCATGGCTGCGCCCCGACACCCGCCAACACCCGCTGACGCGCC
CTGACGGGCTTGTCTGCTCCCGGCATCCGCTTACAGACAAGCTGTGACCGTCTCCGGGAGCTGCATGTGT
CAGAGGTTTTCACCGTCATCACCGAAACGCGCGAGGCAGCTGCGGTAAAGCTCATCAGCGTGGTCGTGAA
GCGATTCACAGATGTCTGCCTGTTCATCCGCGTCCAGCTCGTTGAGTTTCTCCAGAAGCGTTAATGTCTG
GCTTCTGATAAAGCGGGCCATGTTAAGGGCGGTTTTTTCCTGTTTGGTCACTGATGCCTCCGTGTAAGGG
GGATTTCTGTTCATGGGGGTAATGATACCGATGAAACGAGAGAGGATGCTCACGATACGGGTTACTGATG
ATGAACATGCCCGGTTACTGGAACGTTGTGAGGGTAAACAACTGGCGGTATGGATGCGGCGGGACCAGAG
AAAAATCACTCAGGGTCAATGCCAGCGCTTCGTTAATACAGATGTAGGTGTTCCACAGGGTAGCCAGCAG
CATCCTGCGATGCAGATCCGGAACATAATGGTGCAGGGCGCTGACTTCCGCGTTTCCAGACTTTACGAAA
CACGGAAACCGAAGACCATTCATGTTGTTGCTCAGGTCGCAGACGTTTTGCAGCAGCAGTCGCTTCACGT
TCGCTCGCGTATCGGTGATTCATTCTGCTAACCAGTAAGGCAACCCCGCCAGCCTAGCCGGGTCCTCAAC
GACAGGAGCACGATCATGCGCACCCGTGGGGCCGCCATGCCGGCGATAATGGCCTGCTTCTCGCCGAAAC
GTTTGGTGGCGGGACCAGTGACGAAGGCTTGAGCGAGGGCGTGCAAGATTCCGAATACCGCAAGCGACAG
GCCGATCATCGTCGCGCTCCAGCGAAAGCGGTCCTCGCCGAAAATGACCCAGAGCGCTGCCGGCACCTGT
CCTACGAGTTGCATGATAAAGAAGACAGTCATAAGTGCGGCGACGATAGTCATGCCCCGCGCCCACCGGA
AGGAGCTGACTGGGTTGAAGGCTCTCAAGGGCATCGGTCGAGATCCCGGTGCCTAATGAGTGAGCTAACT
TACATTAATTGCGTTGCGCTCACTGCCCGCTTTCCAGTCGGGAAACCTGTCGTGCCAGCTGCATTAATGA
ATCGGCCAACGCGCGGGGAGAGGCGGTTTGCGTATTGGGCGCCAGGGTGGTTTTTCTTTTCACCAGTGAG
ACGGGCAACAGCTGATTGCCCTTCACCGCCTGGCCCTGAGAGAGTTGCAGCAAGCGGTCCACGCTGGTTT
GCCCCAGCAGGCGAAAATCCTGTTTGATGGTGGTTAACGGCGGGATATAACATGAGCTGTCTTCGGTATC
GTCGTATCCCACTACCGAGATATCCGCACCAACGCGCAGCCCGGACTCGGTAATGGCGCGCATTGCGCCC
AGCGCCATCTGATCGTTGGCAACCAGCATCGCAGTGGGAACGATGCCCTCATTCAGCATTTGCATGGTTT
GTTGAAAACCGGACATGGCACTCCAGTCGCCTTCCCGTTCCGCTATCGGCTGAATTTGATTGCGAGTGAG
ATATTTATGCCAGCCAGCCAGACGCAGACGCGCCGAGACAGAACTTAATGGGCCCGCTAACAGCGCGATT
TGCTGGTGACCCAATGCGACCAGATGCTCCACGCCCAGTCGCGTACCGTCTTCATGGGAGAAAATAATAC
TGTTGATGGGTGTCTGGTCAGAGACATCAAGAAATAACGCCGGAACATTAGTGCAGGCAGCTTCCACAGC
AATGGCATCCTGGTCATCCAGCGGATAGTTAATGATCAGCCCACTGACGCGTTGCGCGAGAAGATTGTGC
ACCGCCGCTTTACAGGCTTCGACGCCGCTTCGTTCTACCATCGACACCACCACGCTGGCACCCAGTTGAT
CGGCGCGAGATTTAATCGCCGCGACAATTTGCGACGGCGCGTGCAGGGCCAGACTGGAGGTGGCAACGCC
AATCAGCAACGACTGTTTGCCCGCCAGTTGTTGTGCCACGCGGTTGGGAATGTAATTCAGCTCCGCCATC
GCCGCTTCCACTTTTTCCCGCGTTTTCGCAGAAACGTGGCTGGCCTGGTTCACCACGCGGGAAACGGTCT
GATAAGAGACACCGGCATACTCTGCGACATCGTATAACGTTACTGGTTTCACATTCACCACCCTGAATTG
ACTCTCTTCCGGGCGCTATCATGCCATACCGCGAAAGGTTTTGCGCCATTCGATGGTGTCCGGGATCTCG
ACGCTCTCCCTTATGCGACTCCTGCATTAGGAAGCAGCCCAGTAGTAGGTTGAGGCCGTTGAGCACCGCC
GCCGCAAGGAATGGTGCATGCAAGGAGATGGCGCCCAACAGTCCCCCGGCCACGGGGCCTGCCACCATAC
CCACGCCGAAACAAGCGCTCATGAGCCCGAAGTGGCGAGCCCGATCTTCCCCATCGGTGATGTCGGCGAT
ATAGGCGCCAGCAACCGCACCTGTGGCGCCGGTGATGCCGGCCACGATGCGTCCGGCGTAGAGGATCGAG
ATCTCGATCCCGCGAAAT
Features (pLannotate 1.2.2; 19 found; start..end, strand, type, name):
      1..19      +  promoter       T7 promoter: promoter for bacteriophage T7 RNA polymerase
     20..44      +  protein_bind   lac operator: The lac repressor binds to the lac operator to inhibit transcription in E. coli. This inhibition can be relieved by adding lactose or isopropyl-β-D-thiogalactopyranoside (IPTG). lac repressor encoded by lacI
     59..81      +  RBS            RBS: efficient ribosome binding site from bacteriophage T7 gene 10 (Olins and Rangwala, 1989)
    100..116     +  CDS            capTEV™ (fragment): composite tag for in vivo biotinylation, TEV protease cleavage, and 6xHis tagging
    121..831     +  CDS            Superfolder GFP: Superfolder GFP is a basic (constitutively fluorescent) green fluorescent protein published in 2005, derived from Aequorea victoria. It is reported to be a very rapidly-maturing weak dimer.
    844..893     +  CDS            SET1 (fragment): solubility-enhancement tag derived from T7 phage gene 10B
    901..948     +  terminator     T7 terminator: transcription terminator for bacteriophage T7 RNA polymerase
    985..1413    +  rep_origin     f1 ori (sequence partly withheld): f1 bacteriophage origin of replication; arrow indicates direction of (+) strand synthesis
   1466..1523    +  promoter       AmpR promoter (fragment): bla
   1532..2347    -  CDS            KanR: aminoglycoside phosphotransferase; aph(3')-Ia; confers resistance to kanamycin in bacteria or G418 (Geneticin®) in eukaryotes
   2469..3057    +  rep_origin     ori: high-copy-number ColE1/pMB1/pBR322/pUC origin of replication
   3243..3382    -  misc_feature   bom: basis of mobility region from pBR322
   3484..3675    -  CDS            rop: Rop protein, which maintains plasmids at low copy number; rop
   3692..4072    +  CDS            YPB1_ECOLX: Protein predicted: Swiss-Prot protein existence level 4. From Escherichia coli.
   4144..4435    -  CDS            TcR (fragment): tetracycline efflux protein; tet; confers resistance to tetracycline
   4450..4471    -  protein_bind   CAP binding site: CAP binding activates transcription in the presence of cAMP. E. coli catabolite activator protein
   4484..5566    -  CDS            lacI: lac repressor; lacI; The lac repressor binds to the lac operator to inhibit transcription in E. coli. This inhibition can be relieved by adding lactose or isopropyl-β-D-thiogalactopyranoside (IPTG).
   5567..5644    -  promoter       lacI promoter: lacI
   5652..5931    -  CDS            TcR (fragment): tetracycline efflux protein; tet; confers resistance to tetracycline
