[The description below was written by a language model from this plasmid's Addgene catalogue record and pLannotate feature annotations shown in this document.]
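Description:
pET28 sf:mid.10 is a bacterial expression plasmid built on the pET28 backbone that encodes a computationally designed variant of GFP from Aequorea victoria. The sequenced construct is about 5.95 kb. It replicates from a ColE1/pMB1-type origin accompanied by the bom site and the rop gene; the catalogue lists it as high copy, although rop normally moderates copy number in pBR322-derived vectors. Selection is by kanamycin through the aph(3')-Ia gene. An f1 origin is also present. The short TcR fragments, the AmpR promoter fragment and a predicted E. coli ORF flagged by the annotation are most likely backbone remnants with no functional role.

The roughly 750 bp insert was placed by BsaI cloning that destroyed both sites. It is annotated as superfolder GFP, consistent with the "sf" prefix in the name, and carries seven substitutions: L42V, Q69L, S72A, Y145F, T167I, L220V and V224I. According to the depositor, this combination was generated by the htFuncLib algorithm, and the associated publication concerns a designed active-site library of functional GFP variants. An N-terminal His tag, picked up in the feature table as a short fragment match to a composite tag, allows metal-affinity purification. The small "SET1" fragment downstream of the coding region is probably a spurious match to vector sequence.

Expression is driven by a T7 promoter with an adjacent lac operator and the T7 gene 10 ribosome binding site, and ends at the T7 terminator. The plasmid-borne lacI supplies repressor, so transcription is IPTG-inducible in hosts that provide T7 RNA polymerase. The construct suits production and purification of this GFP design for characterisation of its fluorescence properties.
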