Addgene plasmid #191934: pET28 sf:mid.10
Purpose: Encodes a GFP design, sf:mid.10
Depositing lab: Sarel Fleishman. Depositing organization: Weizmann Institute of Science. Publication: Designed active-site library reveals thousands of functional GFP variants. Weinstein JY, Marti-Gomez C, Lipsh-Sokolik R, Hoch SY, Liebermann D, Nevo R, Weissman H, Petrovich-Kopitman E, Margulies D, Ivankov D, McCandlish DM, Fleishman SJ. Nat Commun. 2023 May 20;14(1):2890. doi: 10.1038/s41467-023-38099-z. PubMed 37210560.
Backbone
  Vector backbone: pET28
  Backbone size w/o insert (bp): 5209
  Vector type: Bacterial Expression
Growth in bacteria
  Bacterial resistance: Kanamycin, 50 μg/mL
  Growth temperature: 37°C
  Growth strain: DH5alpha
  Copy number: High Copy
Gene/Insert
  Gene/Insert name: sf:mid.10
  Species: Aequorea victoria
  Insert size (bp): 747
  Mutation: L42V Q69L S72A Y145F T167I L220V V224I
  Promoter: T7
  Tag / fusion protein: His Tag (N terminal on insert)
  Cloning method: Restriction Enzyme; 5′ cloning site BsaI (destroyed during cloning); 3′ cloning site BsaI (destroyed during cloning)
  Sequencing primers: 5′ TAATACGACTCACTATAGGG; 3′ gctagttattgctcagcgg
Terms and licenses: Academic/Nonprofit Terms; Industry Terms: Not Available to Industry
Depositor comments: Design created by the htFuncLib algorithm
How to cite: pET28 sf:mid.10 was a gift from Sarel Fleishman (Addgene plasmid # 191934 ; http://n2t.net/addgene:191934 ; RRID:Addgene_191934)
